Addgene plasmid #230245: AiP12837 - pAAV-AiE0584m-minBG-SYFP2-WPRE3-BGHpA (Alias: CN2837)
Purpose: AiE0584m is an enhancer sequence, designed to drive AAV-mediated transgene expression in specific populations of brain cells
Depositing lab: Allen Institute for Brain Science & Boaz Levi. Depositing organization: Allen Institute. Publication: A suite of enhancer AAVs and transgenic mouse lines for genetic access to cortical cell types. Ben-Simon Y, Hooper M, Narayan S, Daigle TL, Dwivedi D, Way SW, Oster A, Stafford DA, Mich JK, Taormina MJ, Martinez RA, Opitz-Araya X, Roth JR, Alexander JR, Allen S, Amster A, Arbuckle J, Ayala A, Baker PM, Bakken TE, Barcelli T, Barta S, Bendrick J, Bertagnolli D, Bielstein C, Bishwakarma P, Bowlus J, Boyer G, Brouner K, Casian B, Casper T, Chakka AB, Chakrabarty R, Chance RK, Chavan S, Clark M, Colbert K, Collman F, Daniel S, Departee M, DiValentin P, Donadio N, Dotson N, Egdorf T, Fliss T, Gabitto M, Garcia J, Gary A, Gasperini M, Gloe J, Goldy J, Gore BB, Graybuck L, Greisman N, Haeseleer F, Halterman C, Haradon Z, Hastings SD, Helback O, Ho W, Hockemeyer D, Huang C, Huff S, Hunker A, Johansen N, Jones D, Juneau Z, Kalmbach B, Kannan M, Khem S, Kussick E, Kutsal R, Larsen R, Lee C, Lee AY, Leibly M, Lenz GH, Li S, Liang E, Lusk N, Madigan Z, Malloy J, Malone J, McCue R, Melchor J, Mollenkopf T, Moosman S, Morin E, Newman D, Ng L, Ngo K, Omstead V, Otto S, Oyama A, Pena N, Pham T, Phillips E, Pom CA, Potekhina L, Ransford S, Ray PL, Rette D, Reynoldson C, Rimorin C, Rocha D, Ruiz A, Sanchez REA, Sawyer L, Sedeno-Cortes A, Sevigny JP, Shapovalova N, Shepard N, Shulga L, Sigler AR, Siverts L, Soliman S, Somasundaram S, Staats B, Stewart K, Szelenyi E, Tieu M, Trader C, Tran A, van Velthoven CTJ, Walker M, Wang Y, Weed N, Wirthlin M, Wood T, Wynalda B, Yao Z, Zhou T, Ariza J, Dee N, Reding M, Ronellenfitch K, Mufti S, Sunkin SM, Smith KA, Esposito L, Waters J, Thyagarajan B, Yao S, Lein ES, Zeng H, Levi BP, Ngai J, Ting JT, Tasic B. Cell. 2025 May 16:S0092-8674(25)00513-6. doi: 10.1016/j.cell.2025.05.002. PubMed 40403729.
Backbone
  Vector backbone: pAAV2
  Vector type: AAV
Growth in bacteria
  Bacterial resistance: Ampicillin, 100 μg/mL
  Growth temperature: 37°C
  Growth strain: NEB Stable
  Copy number: High Copy
Gene/Insert
  Gene/Insert name: SYFP2
  Species: Synthetic
  Promoter: minBG
  Cloning method: Gibson Cloning
Terms and licenses: Academic/Nonprofit Terms; Industry Terms: Not Available to Industry
How to cite: AiP12837 - pAAV-AiE0584m-minBG-SYFP2-WPRE3-BGHpA (Alias: CN2837) was a gift from Allen Institute for Brain Science & Boaz Levi (Addgene plasmid # 230245 ; http://n2t.net/addgene:230245 ; RRID:Addgene_230245)
