[The description below was written by a language model from this plasmid's Addgene catalogue record and pLannotate feature annotations shown in this document.]
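Description:
AiP12837 - pAAV-AiE0584m-minBG-SYFP2-WPRE3-BGHpA (alias CN2837) is an adeno-associated virus transfer plasmid built on a pAAV2 backbone and assembled by Gibson cloning. It is maintained in bacteria as a high-copy plasmid through a ColE1/pUC-type origin and selected with ampicillin via the β-lactamase gene and its own promoter. An f1 phage origin is also present, along with small remnants of the pBR322 bom and rop regions. The sequenced record is 4,832 nt. One AAV2 inverted terminal repeat is annotated in full downstream of the cassette, whereas the upstream repeat is detected only as two short fragments. This is a common outcome for these structured, recombination-prone repeats in sequencing-derived annotations, and the recombination-deficient propagation strain listed in the record fits that instability.

Between the ITRs lies a compact enhancer-reporter cassette. According to the name and catalogue fields, the AiE0584m enhancer sits upstream of a minimal beta-globin promoter (minBG). Neither element is picked up by the automated feature table, but both would fall in the unannotated stretch preceding the reporter. A minimal promoter has little activity alone, so expression is meant to depend on the enhancer's cell-type specificity. The reporter is SYFP2, a rapidly maturing monomeric yellow fluorescent protein derived from Aequorea victoria. It is followed by WPRE3, a shortened woodchuck hepatitis virus posttranscriptional element (annotated as two WPRE fragments) that boosts transcript expression while conserving packaging capacity, and then by the bovine growth hormone polyadenylation signal.

The stated purpose is to drive AAV-mediated transgene expression in specific populations of brain cells, as part of a collection of enhancer AAVs for genetic access to cortical cell types. The record does not specify which population AiE0584m targets.
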