Features (pLannotate 1.2.2; 14 found; start..end, strand, type, name):
     12..39      +  repeat_region  AAV2 ITR (fragment): inverted terminal repeat of adeno-associated virus serotype 2 inverted
     68..95      +  repeat_region  AAV2 ITR (fragment): inverted terminal repeat of adeno-associated virus serotype 2 inverted
    850..1566    +  CDS            SYFP2: SYFP2 is a basic (constitutively fluorescent) yellow fluorescent protein published in 2006, derived from Aequorea victoria. It is reported to be a very rapidly-maturing monomer with moderate acid sensitivity.
   1606..1763    +  misc_feature   WPRE (fragment): woodchuck hepatitis virus posttranscriptional regulatory element
   1769..1849    +  misc_feature   WPRE (fragment): woodchuck hepatitis virus posttranscriptional regulatory element
   1866..1977    +  polyA_signal   bGH poly(A) signal: bovine growth hormone polyadenylation signal
   2095..2235    +  repeat_region  AAV2 ITR: inverted terminal repeat of adeno-associated virus serotype 2 inverted
   2240..2291    -  misc_feature   bom (fragment): basis of mobility region from pBR322
   2310..2765    +  rep_origin     f1 ori (sequence partly withheld): f1 bacteriophage origin of replication; arrow indicates direction of (+) strand synthesis
   2766..2815    -  misc_feature   bom (fragment): basis of mobility region from pBR322
   2917..2952    -  CDS            rop (fragment): Rop protein, which maintains plasmids at low copy number; rop
   3047..3151    +  promoter       AmpR promoter: bla
   3152..4012    +  CDS            AmpR: β-lactamase; bla; confers resistance to ampicillin, carbenicillin, and related antibiotics
   4183..4771    +  rep_origin     ori: high-copy-number ColE1/pMB1/pBR322/pUC origin of replication
>Addgene plasmid #230245 | AiP12837 - pAAV-AiE0584m-minBG-SYFP2-WPRE3-BGHpA (Alias: CN2837) | addgene full sequence | sequence record 473570 | Addgene NGS Result
CCTGCAGGCAGCTGCGCGCTCGCTCGCTCACTGAGGCCGCCCGGGCGTCGGGCGACCTTTGGTCGCCCGG
CCTCAGTGAGCGAGCGAGCGCGCAGAGAGGGAGTGGCCAACTCCATCACTAGGGGTTCCTGCGGCCGCAC
GCGTAGCAATCCACGTTTTCTTTGCCTAAGCAGATTCTACACAGGTAGTAGACGTAAACAATTCCTTTTC
TGAAACTTTATGCATGTGTTTAAGTACATGAAATTCAGTTTTCCAGCAATGATATCATGCGCTATATATA
GCTACATAACTTGTTTGGTTTAAATGACCTCATTTACTTCCTTGTTATTAACCTAAAAGCACCTTTCCAC
TATACAAAATTTTCTCTAAAGTACGTTTTGAGGAAACATCTGCTTTTACACAATGGCAGATTCCAATCAG
CTTCCCTGCAAAGGTGTGGTGCTGTTGAATACTCCAGCAGTAGTAACCTTGCCTTCCCACAGTTTTGTTT
TCTGGGAGGGCACATCTAGGCAACGCCTTGATTTTGCTTGTCAATTTACCTGAGGCTTTTGGGAGGGCCA
GGTGATGGTTATGTATACACAGAAAGAGGGTCAGATCCAAGCACACGGCTAGAGCGCGGCAGGAGTGGTG
AGGTCCAGATCCCATGGGCCTAGAGCATCTGACAAAGACAGAAAACTGGAGCCAGGCTCACATGGAAATC
GGGAAAACCATGCTGAGAAGACAACAGCAAGGACTTACTGCATTGTTCCTGAGCTCGGGCTGGGCATAAA
AGTCAGGGCAGAGCCATCTATTGCTTACATTTGCTTCTGGGATCCAGATCTTTCGAAGCTAGCGCTACCG
GTCGCCACCATGGTGAGCAAGGGCGAGGAGCTGTTCACCGGGGTGGTGCCCATCCTGGTCGAGCTGGACG
GCGACGTAAACGGCCACAAGTTCAGCGTGTCCGGCGAGGGCGAGGGCGATGCCACCTACGGCAAGCTGAC
CCTGAAGCTGATCTGCACCACCGGCAAGCTGCCCGTGCCCTGGCCCACCCTCGTGACCACCCTGGGCTAC
GGCGTGCAGTGCTTCGCCCGCTACCCCGACCACATGAAGCAGCACGACTTCTTCAAGTCCGCCATGCCCG
AAGGCTACGTCCAGGAGCGCACCATCTTCTTCAAGGACGACGGCAACTACAAGACCCGCGCCGAGGTGAA
GTTCGAGGGCGACACCCTGGTGAACCGCATCGAGCTGAAGGGCATCGACTTCAAGGAGGACGGCAACATC
CTGGGGCACAAGCTGGAGTACAACTACAACAGCCACAACGTCTATATCACCGCCGACAAGCAGAAGAACG
GCATCAAGGCCAACTTCAAGATCCGCCACAACATCGAGGACGGCGGCGTGCAGCTCGCCGACCACTACCA
GCAGAACACCCCCATCGGCGACGGCCCCGTGCTGCTGCCCGACAACCACTACCTGAGCTACCAGTCCAAG
CTGAGCAAAGACCCCAACGAGAAGCGCGATCACATGGTCCTGCTGGAGTTCGTGACCGCCGCCGGGATCA
CTCTCGGCATGGACGAGCTGTACAAGTAAGTCGACGGCGCGCCGCGGCCGCGAATTCGATATCATAATCA
ACCTCTGGATTACAAAATTTGTGAAAGATTGACTGGTATTCTTAACTATGTTGCTCCTTTTACGCTATGT
GGATACGCTGCTTTAATGCCTTTGTATCATGCTATTGCTTCCCGTATGGCTTTCATTTTCTCCTCCTTGT
ATAAATCCTGGTTAGTTCTTGCCACGGCGGAACTCATCGCCGCCTGCCTTGCCCGCTGCTGGACAGGGGC
TCGGCTGTTGGGCACTGACAATTCCGTGGCTCGAGAGATCTTCGACTGTGCCTTCTAGTTGCCAGCCATC
TGTTGTTTGCCCCTCCCCCGTGCCTTCCTTGACCCTGGAAGGTGCCACTCCCACTGTCCTTTCCTAATAA
AATGAGGAAATTGCATCGCATTGTCTGAGTAGGTGTCATTCTATTCTGGGGGGTGGGGTGGGGCAGGACA
GCAAGGGGGAGGATTGGGAAGACAATAGCAGGCATGAGATCTCACGTGCGGACCGAGCGGCCGCAGGAAC
CCCTAGTGATGGAGTTGGCCACTCCCTCTCTGCGCGCTCGCTCGCTCACTGAGGCCGGGCGACCAAAGGT
CGCCCGACGCCCGGGCTTTGCCCGGGCGGCCTCAGTGAGCGAGCGAGCGCGCAGCTGCCTGCAGGGGCGC
CTGATGCGGTATTTTCTCCTTACGCATCTGTGCGGTATTTCACACCGCATA
[95 nt withheld, positions 2292-2386]
T
[46 nt withheld, positions 2388-2433]
C
[141 nt withheld, positions 2435-2575]
CCTTTGACGTTGGAGTCCACGTTCTTT
[37 nt withheld, positions 2603-2639]
ACTCTATCTCGGGCTATTCTTTTGATTTATAAGGGATTTTGCCGATTTCGGTCTATTGGTTAAAAAATGA
GCTGATTTAACAAAAATTTAACGCGAATTTTAACAAAATATTAACGTTTACAATTTTATGGTGCACTCTC
AGTACAATCTGCTCTGATGCCGCATAGTTAAGCCAGCCCCGACACCCGCCAACACCCGCTGACGCGCCCT
GACGGGCTTGTCTGCTCCCGGCATCCGCTTACAGACAAGCTGTGACCGTCTCCGGGAGCTGCATGTGTCA
GAGGTTTTCACCGTCATCACCGAAACGCGCGAGACGAAAGGGCCTCGTGATACGCCTATTTTTATAGGTT
AATGTCATGATAATAATGGTTTCTTAGACGTCAGGTGGCACTTTTCGGGGAAATGTGCGCGGAACCCCTA
TTTGTTTATTTTTCTAAATACATTCAAATATGTATCCGCTCATGAGACAATAACCCTGATAAATGCTTCA
ATAATATTGAAAAAGGAAGAGTATGAGTATTCAACATTTCCGTGTCGCCCTTATTCCCTTTTTTGCGGCA
TTTTGCCTTCCTGTTTTTGCTCACCCAGAAACGCTGGTGAAAGTAAAAGATGCTGAAGATCAGTTGGGTG
CACGAGTGGGTTACATCGAACTGGATCTCAACAGCGGTAAGATCCTTGAGAGTTTTCGCCCCGAAGAACG
TTTTCCAATGATGAGCACTTTTAAAGTTCTGCTATGTGGCGCGGTATTATCCCGTATTGACGCCGGGCAA
GAGCAACTCGGTCGCCGCATACACTATTCTCAGAATGACTTGGTTGAGTACTCACCAGTCACAGAAAAGC
ATCTTACGGATGGCATGACAGTAAGAGAATTATGCAGTGCTGCCATAACCATGAGTGATAACACTGCGGC
CAACTTACTTCTGACAACGATCGGAGGACCGAAGGAGCTAACCGCTTTTTTGCACAACATGGGGGATCAT
GTAACTCGCCTTGATCGTTGGGAACCGGAGCTGAATGAAGCCATACCAAACGACGAGCGTGACACCACGA
TGCCTGTAGCAATGGCAACAACGTTGCGCAAACTATTAACTGGCGAACTACTTACTCTAGCTTCCCGGCA
ACAATTAATAGACTGGATGGAGGCGGATAAAGTTGCAGGACCACTTCTGCGCTCGGCCCTTCCGGCTGGC
TGGTTTATTGCTGATAAATCTGGAGCCGGTGAGCGTGGGTCTCGCGGTATCATTGCAGCACTGGGGCCAG
ATGGTAAGCCCTCCCGTATCGTAGTTATCTACACGACGGGGAGTCAGGCAACTATGGATGAACGAAATAG
ACAGATCGCTGAGATAGGTGCCTCACTGATTAAGCATTGGTAACTGTCAGACCAAGTTTACTCATATATA
CTTTAGATTGATTTAAAACTTCATTTTTAATTTAAAAGGATCTAGGTGAAGATCCTTTTTGATAATCTCA
TGACCAAAATCCCTTAACGTGAGTTTTCGTTCCACTGAGCGTCAGACCCCGTAGAAAAGATCAAAGGATC
TTCTTGAGATCCTTTTTTTCTGCGCGTAATCTGCTGCTTGCAAACAAAAAAACCACCGCTACCAGCGGTG
GTTTGTTTGCCGGATCAAGAGCTACCAACTCTTTTTCCGAAGGTAACTGGCTTCAGCAGAGCGCAGATAC
CAAATACTGTTCTTCTAGTGTAGCCGTAGTTAGGCCACCACTTCAAGAACTCTGTAGCACCGCCTACATA
CCTCGCTCTGCTAATCCTGTTACCAGTGGCTGCTGCCAGTGGCGATAAGTCGTGTCTTACCGGGTTGGAC
TCAAGACGATAGTTACCGGATAAGGCGCAGCGGTCGGGCTGAACGGGGGGTTCGTGCACACAGCCCAGCT
TGGAGCGAACGACCTACACCGAACTGAGATACCTACAGCGTGAGCTATGAGAAAGCGCCACGCTTCCCGA
AGGGAGAAAGGCGGACAGGTATCCGGTAAGCGGCAGGGTCGGAACAGGAGAGCGCACGAGGGAGCTTCCA
GGGGGAAACGCCTGGTATCTTTATAGTCCTGTCGGGTTTCGCCACCTCTGACTTGAGCGTCGATTTTTGT
GATGCTCGTCAGGGGGGCGGAGCCTATGGAAAAACGCCAGCAACGCGGCCTTTTTACGGTTCCTGGCCTT
TTGCTGGCCTTTTGCTCACATGT
